Addgene plasmid #236520: Strep-His-Tev-hCGNL1
Purpose: For expression of Paracingulin (human) in insect cells
Depositing lab: Sandra Citi. Depositing organization: University of Geneva. Publication: Cingulin and paracingulin tether myosins-2 to junctions to mechanoregulate the plasma membrane. Rouaud F, Huang W, Flinois A, Jain K, Vasileva E, Di Mattia T, Mauperin M, Parry DAD, Dugina V, Chaponnier C, Mean I, Montessuit S, Mutero-Maeda A, Yan J, Citi S. J Cell Biol. 2023 Jul 3;222(7):e202208065. doi: 10.1083/jcb.202208065. Epub 2023 May 19. PubMed 37204781.
Backbone
  Vector backbone: pACEBAC1
  Vector type: Insect Expression
Growth in bacteria
  Bacterial resistance: Gentamicin, 10 μg/mL
  Growth temperature: 37°C
  Growth strain: DH5alpha
  Copy number: High Copy
Gene/Insert
  Gene/Insert name: CGNL1
  Species: H. sapiens (human)
  Insert size (bp): 3906
  Mutation: WT
  Entrez Gene: CGNL1 (a.k.a. JACOP, FLJ14957, KIAA1749, MGC138254)
  Tag / fusion protein: 2xStrep-10xHis-Tev (N terminal on insert)
  Cloning method: Restriction Enzyme; 5′ cloning site Kpn1 (unknown if destroyed); 3′ cloning site Xba1 (unknown if destroyed)
Terms and licenses: Academic/Nonprofit Terms; Industry Terms: Not Available to Industry
Depositor comments: S2518 (Plasmid collection number)
How to cite: Strep-His-Tev-hCGNL1 was a gift from Sandra Citi (Addgene plasmid # 236520 ; http://n2t.net/addgene:236520 ; RRID:Addgene_236520)
