[The description below was written by a language model from this plasmid's Addgene catalogue record and pLannotate feature annotations shown in this document.]
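Description:
Strep-His-Tev-hCGNL1 is a baculovirus transfer plasmid built on the pACEBAC1 backbone for producing human paracingulin (CGNL1) in insect cells. The 6.9 kb plasmid is maintained in E. coli through a high-copy ColE1/pUC-type origin and is selected with gentamicin, with resistance supplied by the aacC1 acetyltransferase gene driven by the class 1 integron Pc promoter. The resistance marker and the expression cassette both lie between the Tn7R and Tn7L mini-transposon ends. This arrangement allows Tn7 transposition of that segment into a baculoviral bacmid carrying the matching attachment site, the usual route to recombinant virus with this vector family. A loxP site upstream of the cassette is the backbone's acceptor site for Cre-mediated fusion with donor plasmids when multi-gene assemblies are wanted.

The payload is the wild-type, full-length human CGNL1 coding sequence (3,906 bp), cloned between KpnI and XbaI sites. It is placed under the Autographa californica polyhedrin promoter, a very late baculoviral promoter that gives strong expression in infected insect cells, and is followed by an SV40 polyadenylation signal. According to the catalogue entry, the protein carries an N-terminal 2xStrep-10xHis tag followed by a TEV protease site. The feature table detects the 10xHis tag (as a fragment) and the TEV site just upstream of CGNL1 but does not annotate the Strep elements. The tags allow affinity purification, and TEV cleavage can then remove them. The short "large T antigen" and "SET1" fragment annotations flanking the polyadenylation region are most likely incidental matches to backbone sequence rather than functional parts. CGNL1 is a junction-associated protein thought to link tight junctions to the actin cytoskeleton, and the construct is intended to supply recombinant paracingulin from insect cells.
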