Features (pLannotate 1.2.2; 13 found; start..end, strand, type, name):
      1..589     +  rep_origin     ori: high-copy-number ColE1/pMB1/pBR322/pUC origin of replication
    724..947     -  mobile_element Tn7R: mini-Tn7 element (right end of the Tn7 transposon) Tn7
   1014..1547    -  CDS            GmR: gentamycin acetyltransferase; aacC1; confers resistance to gentamycin
   1736..1764    -  promoter       Pc promoter: intI1 (promoter lies within the coding sequence); class 1 integron promoter
   1835..1868    +  protein_bind   loxP: Cre-mediated recombination occurs in the 8-bp core sequence (GCATACAT). Cre recombinase
   1945..2036    +  promoter       polyhedrin promoter: polh from Autographa californica; promoter for the baculovirus polyhedrin gene
   2183..2209    +  CDS            10xHis (fragment): 10xHis affinity tag
   2225..2245    +  CDS            TEV site: tobacco etch virus (TEV) protease recognition and cleavage site
   2255..6160    +  CDS            CGNL1: CGNL1_HUMAN - Also known as JACOP, KIAA1749. Experimental evidence at protein level: Swiss-Prot protein existence level 1. May be involved in anchoring the apical junctional complex, especially tight junctions, to actin-based cytoskeletons. From Homo sapiens (Human).
   6205..6288    +  CDS            large T antigen (fragment): large T antigen from SV40 (simian virus 40)
   6311..6445    +  polyA_signal   SV40 poly(A) signal: SV40 polyadenylation signal
   6474..6523    +  CDS            SET1 (fragment): solubility-enhancement tag derived from T7 phage gene 10B
   6566..6731    -  mobile_element Tn7L: mini-Tn7 element (left end of the Tn7 transposon) Tn7
>Addgene plasmid #236520 | Strep-His-Tev-hCGNL1 | addgene full sequence | sequence record 471088 | Addgene NGS Result
TTGAGATCCTTTTTTTCTGCGCGTAATCTGCTGCTTGCAAACAAAAAAACCACCGCTACCAGCGGTGGTT
TGTTTGCCGGATCAAGAGCTACCAACTCTTTTTCCGAAGGTAACTGGCTTCAGCAGAGCGCAGATACCAA
ATACTGTTCTTCTAGTGTAGCCGTAGTTAGGCCACCACTTCAAGAACTCTGTAGCACCGCCTACATACCT
CGCTCTGCTAATCCTGTTACCAGTGGCTGCTGCCAGTGGCGATAAGTCGTGTCTTACCGGGTTGGACTCA
AGACGATAGTTACCGGATAAGGCGCAGCGGTCGGGCTGAACGGGGGGTTCGTGCACACAGCCCAGCTTGG
AGCGAACGACCTACACCGAACTGAGATACCTACAGCGTGAGCTATGAGAAAGCGCCACGCTTCCCGAAGG
GAGAAAGGCGGACAGGTATCCGGTAAGCGGCAGGGTCGGAACAGGAGAGCGCACGAGGGAGCTTCCAGGG
GGAAACGCCTGGTATCTTTATAGTCCTGTCGGGTTTCGCCACCTCTGACTTGAGCGTCGATTTTTGTGAT
GCTCGTCAGGGGGGCGGAGCCTATGGAAAAACGCCAGCAACGCGGCCTTTTTACGGTTCCTGGCCTTTTG
CTGGCCTTTTGCTCACATGTTCTTTCCTGCGTTATCCCCTGATTGACTTGGGTCGCTCTTCCTGTGGATG
CGCAGATGCCCTGCGTAAGCGGGTGTGGGCGGACAATAAAGTCTTAAACTGAACAAAATAGATCTAAACT
ATGACAATAAAGTCTTAAACTAGACAGAATAGTTGTAAACTGAAATCAGTCCAGTTATGCTGTGAAAAAG
CATACTGGACTTTTGTTATGGCTAAAGCAAACTCTTCATTTTCTGAAGTGCAAATTGCCCGTCGTATTAA
AGAGGGGCGTGGCCAAGGGCATGTAAAGACTATATTCGCGGCGTTGTGACAATTTACCGAACAACTCCGC
GGCCGGGAAGCCGATCTCGGCTTGAACGAATTGTTAGGTGGCGGTACTTGGGTCGATATCAAAGTGCATC
ACTTCTTCCCGTATGCCCAACTTTGTATAGAGAGCCACTGCGGGATCGTCACCGTAATCTGCTTGCACGT
AGATCACATAAGCACCAAGCGCGTTGGCCTCATGCTTGAGGAGATTGATGAGCGCGGTGGCAATGCCCTG
CCTCCGGTGCTCGCCGGAGACTGCGAGATCATAGATATAGATCTCACTACGCGGCTGCTCAAACTTGGGC
AGAACGTAAGCCGCGAGAGCGCCAACAACCGCTTCTTGGTCGAAGGCAGCAAGCGCGATGAATGTCTTAC
TACGGAGCAAGTTCCCGAGGTAATCGGAGTCCGGCTGATGTTGGGAGTAGGTGGCTACGTCTCCGAACTC
ACGACCGAAAAGATCAAGAGCAGCCCGCATGGATTTGACTTGGTCAGGGCCGAGCCTACATGTGCGAATG
ATGCCCATACTTGAGCCACCTAACTTTGTTTTAGGGCGACTGCCCTGCTGCGTAACATCGTTGCTGCTGC
GTAACATCGTTGCTGCTCCATAACATCAAACATCGACCCACGGCGTAACGCGCTTGCTGCTTGGATGCCC
GAGGCATAGACTGTACAAAAAAACAGTCATAACAAGCCATGAAAACCGCCACTGCGCCGTTACCACCGCT
GCGTTCGGTCAAGGTTCTGGACCAGTTGCGTGAGCGCATACGCTACTTGCATTACAGTTTACGAACCGAA
CAGGCTTATGTCAACTGGGTTCGTGCCTTCATCCGTTTCCACGGTGTGCGTCACCCGGCAACCTTGGGCA
GCAGCGAAGTCGCCATAACTTCGTATAGCATACATTATACGAAGTTATCTGTAACTATAACGGTCCTAAG
GTAGCGAGTTTAAACACTAGTATCGATTCGCGACCTACTCCGGAATATTAATAGATCATGGAGATAATTA
AAATGATAACCATCTCGCAAATAAATAAGTATTTTACTGTTTTCGTAACAGTTTTGTAATAAAAAAACCT
ATAAATATTCCGGATTATTCATACCGTCCCACCATCGGGCGCGGATGTCTGCTTGGTCACACCCTCAATT
CGAGAAAGGCGGCGGTAGTGGCGGCGGATCTGGCGGTAGTGCCTGGAGCCATCCGCAGTTTGAAAAGGCC
GGCCATATGCACCACCATCATCATCACCATCACCATCACGGATCTGGCGGTAGTGAAAACCTGTATTTTC
AGGGCGCCGGTACCATGGAACTGTACTTCGGCGAGTACCAGCACGTGCAGCAAGAGTACGGAGTCCATCT
CCGTTTGGCATCTGACGATACTCAGAAATCAAGGTCCAGCCAAAACTCAAAGGCCGGCAGTTACGGAGTC
TCGATCCGTGTTCAGGGTATTGACGGCCACCCATACATCGTGCTGAACAACACTGAGAGGTGCCTCGCTG
GAACAAGCTTCTCTGAAAACGGTCCTCCCTTCCCACCGCCTGTCATTAACAACCTGCCGCTCCATTCTTC
AAACGGCAGTGTTCCTAAGGAAAACTCGGAGGAATTGCAGCTGCCCGAGAACCCATACGCCCAACCGTCC
CCTATCCGTAACCTGAAACAGCCTCTGCTCCACGAGGGAAAGAACGGTGTCCTCGATAGAAAAGACGGAT
CCGTTAAGCCGAGCCACTTGCTGAACTTCCAGCGCCATCCTGAGCTCTTGCAACCGTACGACCCTGAAAA
GAACGAGCTCAACTTGCAAAACCATCAGCCCTCAGAAAGTAACTGGCTGAAGACCCTCACTGAGGAAGGA
ATCAACAACAAGAAACCATGGACTTGCTTCCCCAAGCCATCGAACTCCCAGCCCACAAGCCCATCTTTGG
AGGATCCTGCAAAGTCCGGTGTCACTGCGATCCGTCTCTGTAGTTCGGTGGTCATTGAGGACCCCAAGAA
ACAGACGAGCGTCTGCGTTAACGTGCAAGGCTGTACCAAGGAAAGAGTGGGAGAGGAAGCCTTGTTCACT
TCTGGAAGGCCTCTGACAGCACACAGCCCGCACGCGCATCCTGAGACGAAGAAAACCAGGCCTGACGTTC
TCCCAATCAGGAGGCAGGATAGTGCTGGTCCTGTGTTGGACGGAGCTAGGTCTAGGAGATCCAGCTCTTC
AAGTACCACTCCGACCCCTGCTAACTCCCTGTACAGGTTCCTGCTCGACGATCAGGAGTGTGCCATCCAC
GCAGACAACGTGAACCGTCATGAAAACCGCCGTTACATTCCGTTCCTGCCTGGAACGGGTAGGGATATCG
ACACCGGCAGCATTCCCGGAGTCGATCAGCTCATCGAGAAATTCGACCAGAAGCCAGGTTTGCAAAGGAG
AGGCCGTTCTGGAAAGCGCAACCGTATTAACCCGGACGATAGGAAGAGATCACGCAGTGTCGACTCAGCT
TTCCCTTTCGGTCTCCAGGGCAACTCCGAATACTTGATCGAGTTCAGCAGGAACCTGGGCAAGTCGTCCG
AGCACTTGCTGCGTCCTTCTCAGGTGTGCCCACAAAGGCCACTGTCTCAGGAACGCCGTGGTAAACAATC
AGTCGGCAGAACCTTCGCTAAGCTCCAAGGTGCTGCACACGGAGCTTCTTGTGCTCATTCACGCCCTCCT
CAGCCAAACATCGACGGCAAGGTCCTGGAGACGGAAGGCAGCCAGGAGTCTACCGTTATTCGTGCTCCTT
CTCTCGGTGCCCAATCAAAGAAAGAGGAAGAGGTTAAGACAGCCACGGCAACCCTGATGCTCCAGAACAG
GGCAGCGGCTACGTCACCAGATAGTGGAGCTAAGAAAATCTCTGTGAAGACCTTCCCCTCGGCATCCAAC
ACTCAGGCGACACCAGACCTCTTGAAGGGTCAGCAAGAGCTGACGCAGCAAACCAACGAAGAGACCGCCA
AACAAATCTTGTACAACTACCTGAAGGAGGGCTCAACTGACAACGACGATGCTACAAAAAGAAAGGTGAA
CTTGGTCTTCGAAAAAATTCAGACTCTGAAGAGTCGCGCCGCAGGATCGGCTCAGGGTAACAACCAAGCC
TGCAACAGCACTTCTGAAGTGAAGGACCTGCTCGAGCAAAAATCTAAGCTCACAATCGAAGTGGCTGAGT
TGCAGAGACAATTGCAGCTGGAGGTCAAAAACCAGCAAAACATTAAGGAAGAGCGTGAAAGGATGAGAGC
CAACTTGGAAGAGCTGCGCTCACAGCACAACGAGAAGGTCGAAGAGAACTCCACGCTCCAGCAACGTTTG
GAAGAGAGCGAGGGAGAACTGAGGAAAAACCTCGAAGAGTTGTTCCAAGTGAAGATGGAGCGTGAACAAC
ACCAGACAGAGATCAGGGATCTGCAAGACCAGCTCTCTGAAATGCATGATGAGCTGGACAGTGCTAAAAG
ATCGGAAGATCGCGAGAAGGGTGCACTGATCGAAGAGTTGCTGCAAGCGAAGCAGGATCTCCAAGACCTC
TTGATTGCTAAGGAAGGCCGTGAGGACCTGCTCCGCAAGCGTGAGAGGGAACTGACAGCACTCAAAGGAG
CGCTGAAGGAAGAGGTCAGCTCTCACGATCAGGAGATGGACAAACTCAAGGAACAGTACGATGCTGAGTT
GCAAGCCCTGCGCGAGTCCGTTGAAGAGGCTACCAAGAACGTCGAAGTTCTGGCCTCACGTAGTAACACT
AGCGAACAAGACCAGGCCGGTACAGAGATGAGGGTTAAATTGCTGCAGGAAGAGAACGAGAAGCTGCAAG
GCAGATCCGAAGAGCTCGAAAGGAGAGTGGCTCAATTGCAGCGCCAAATCGAGGATCTGAAGGGTGACGA
AGCGAAAGCTAAGGAGACTCTGAAGAAATACGAGGGCGAAATTAGACAGTTGGAAGAGGCACTGGTGCAC
GCGCGCAAAGAAGAGAAGGAAGCCGTCTCTGCACGCCGTGCGCTCGAGAACGAATTGGAGGGAGCTCAGG
GTAACCTGTCACAAACAACGCAGGAACAAAAGCAGCTGTCTGAGAAACTCAAGGAAGAGTCAGAACAGAA
AGAGCAACTCAGGAGATTGAAGAACGAAATGGAGAACGAAAGATGGCATCTCGGCAAGACCATCGAAAAA
TTGCAGAAGGAGATGGCTGATATTGTCGAAGCCTCGCGCACTTCCACACTCGAGTTGCAAAACCAGTTGG
ACGAATACAAAGAGAAGAACCGCCGTGAACTGGCCGAGATGCAACGTCAGCTCAAAGAGAAGACTTTGGA
GGCTGAAAAATCCCGTCTGACAGCCATGAAGATGCAGGACGGAATGAGGCTGATGGAAGAGGAACTCCGT
GATTACCAGAGGGCTCAAGACGAAGCCCTGACGAAGCGCCAGCTCTTGGAGCAAACCCTGAAGGACCTCG
AGTACGAACTCGAGGCTAAAAGTCACTTGAAGGACGATAGATCGCGCCTGGTTAAACAGATGGAGGCTAA
GGTGTCCCAATTGGAAATGGAGCTGGAGGAAGAGAGAAACAACTCCGACCTGCTCAGCGAGCGCATCTCG
CGTTCCAGGGAACAGATGGAGCAACTGAGAAACGGATTGCTGCAGGAACGTGCGGCTAGGCAAGATCTGG
AATGCGGCAAGATTAGCCTCGAGAGACAGAACAAAGACTTGAAGAGTCGCATCATTCACCTGGAGGGATC
GTACAGGTCTAGTAAGGAAGGTCTGGTTGTGCAAATGGAGGCTCGTATCGCCGAACTCGAGGATAGGTTG
GAAAGTGAAGAGAGAGACCGCGCTAACCTGCAGCTCTCCAACAGGAGACTCGAACGTAAAGTCAAGGAGT
TGGTTATGCAAGTGGACGATGAGCACTTGTCTCTGACTGATCAGAAGGACCAACTCTCATTGAGACTGAA
AGCAATGAAGCGCCAGGTGGAAGAGGCGGAAGAGGAAATCGACCGTCTGGAATCGTCCAAGAAAAAGCTG
CAGAGGGAGCTCGAGGAACAAATGGATATGAACGAACATTTGCAGGGTCAGCTGAACTCAATGAAAAAGG
ACCTCCGCTTGAAAAAGTTGCCCAGTAAGGTGCTGGACGATATGGACGATGACGATGACCTGTCCACAGA
TGGTGGCAGCCTCTACGAGGCTCCAGTTAGCTACACGTTCAGCAAGGACTCTACCGTGGCCTCTCAGATC
TCTAGAGCCTGCAGTCTCGACAAGCTTGTCGAGAAGTACTAGAGGATCATAATCAGCCATACCACATTTG
TAGAGGTTTTACTTGCTTTAAAAAACCTCCCACACCTCCCCCTGAACCTGAAACATAAAATGAATGCAAT
TGTTGTTGTTAACTTGTTTATTGCAGCTTATAATGGTTACAAATAAAGCAATAGCATCACAAATTTCACA
AATAAAGCATTTTTTTCACTGCATTCTAGTTGTGGTTTGTCCAAACTCATCAATGTATCTTATCATGTCT
GGATCTGATCACTGCTTGAGCCTAGAAGATCCGGCTGCTAACAAAGCCCGAAAGGAAGCTGAGTTGGCTG
CTGCCACCGCTGAGCAATAACTATCATAACCCCTAGGGTATACCCATCTAATTGGAACCAGATAAGTGAA
ATCTAGTTCCAAACTATTTTGTCATTTTTAATTTTCGTATTAGCTTACGACGCTACACCCAGTTCCCATC
TATTTTGTCACTCTTCCCTAAATAATCCTTAAAAACTCCATTTCCACCCCTCCCAGTTCCCAACTATTTT
GTCCGCCCACAACCGGTTGACTTGGGTCAACTGTCAGACCAAGTTTACTCATATATACTTTAGATTGATT
TAAAACTTCATTTTTAATTTAAAAGGATCTAGGTGAAGATCCTTTTTGATAATCTCATGACCAAAATCCC
TTAACGTGAGTTTTCGTTCCACTGAGCGTCAGACCCCGTAGAAAAGATCAAAGGATCTTC
